>Addgene plasmid #211702 | pLJM1-EGFP-GRAM1b | addgene full sequence | sequence record 419210 | Addgene NGS Result
TCCTTCATATTTGCATATACGATACAAGGCTGTTAGAGAGATAATTGGAATTAATTTGACTGTAAACACA
AAGATATTAGTACAAAATACGTGACGTAGAAAGTAATAATTTCTTGGGTAGTTTGCAGTTTTAAAATTAT
GTTTTAAAATGGACTATCATATGCCAAGTACGCCCCCTATTGACGTCAATGACGGTAAATGGCCCGCCTG
GCATTATGCCCAGTACATGACCTTATGGGACTTTCCTACTTGGCAGTACATCTACGTATTAGTCATCGCT
ATTACCATGGTGATGCGGTTTTGGCAGTACATCAATGGGCGTGGATAGCGGTTTGACTCACGGGGATTTC
CAAGTCTCCACCCCATTGACGTCAATGGGAGTTTGTTTTGGCACCAAAATCAACGGGACTTTCCAAAATG
TCGTAACAACTCCGCCCCATTGACGCAAATGGGCGGTAGGCGTGTACGGTGGGAGGTCTATATAAGCAGA
GCTGGTTTAGTGAACCGTCAGATCCGCTAGCGCTACCGGTCGCCACCATGGTGAGCAAGGGCGAGGAGCT
GTTCACCGGGGTGGTGCCCATCCTGGTCGAGCTGGACGGCGACGTAAACGGCCACAAGTTCAGCGTGTCC
GGCGAGGGCGAGGGCGATGCCACCTACGGCAAGCTGACCCTGAAGTTCATCTGCACCACCGGCAAGCTGC
CCGTGCCCTGGCCCACCCTCGTGACCACCCTGACCTACGGCGTGCAGTGCTTCAGCCGCTACCCCGACCA
CATGAAGCAGCACGACTTCTTCAAGTCCGCCATGCCCGAAGGCTACGTCCAGGAGCGCACCATCTTCTTC
AAGGACGACGGCAACTACAAGACCCGCGCCGAGGTGAAGTTCGAGGGCGACACCCTGGTGAACCGCATCG
AGCTGAAGGGCATCGACTTCAAGGAGGACGGCAACATCCTGGGGCACAAGCTGGAGTACAACTACAACAG
CCACAACGTCTATATCATGGCCGACAAGCAGAAGAACGGCATCAAGGTGAACTTCAAGATCCGCCACAAC
ATCGAGGACGGCAGCGTGCAGCTCGCCGACCACTACCAGCAGAACACCCCCATCGGCGACGGCCCCGTGC
TGCTGCCCGACAACCACTACCTGAGCACCCAGTCCGCCCTGAGCAAAGACCCCAACGAGAAGCGCGATCA
CATGGTCCTGCTGGAGTTCGTGACCGCCGCCGGGATCACTCTCGGCATGGACGAGCTGTACAAGTCCGGA
CTCAGATCTCGAGAAAAGCAGAGAAATGAAGACTTCAGAAAGCTCTTTAAGCAGCTTCCAGACACGGAGC
GCCTCATTGTTGATTACTCATGTGCACTCCAAAGAGACATTCTCCTTCAGGGCCGACTCTACCTCTCTGA
AAATTGGATCTGCTTCTACAGCAACATCTTCCGCTGGGAAACTCTGCTGACAGTCCGTTTGAAAGACATC
TGTTCCATGACTAAAGAAAAAACAGCTCGCCTCATTCCCAATGCCATCCAAGTTTGCACTGATTCAGAAA
AGCACTTCTTCACTTCGTTTGGGGCCCGGGATAGGACATATATGATGATGTTCCGGCTCTGGCAGAATGC
TCTCCTTGAAAAGTGAGGTACCGCGGGCCCGGGATCCACCGGATCTAGATAACTGATCATAATCAGCCAT
ACCACATTTGTAGAGGTTTTACTTGCTTTAAAAAACCTCCCACACCTCCCCCTGAACCTGAAACATAAAA
TGAATGCAATTCTCGACCTCGAGACAAATGGCAGTATTCATCCACAATTTTAAAAGAAAAGGGGGGATTG
GGGGGTACAGTGCAGGGGAAAGAATAGTAGACATAATAGCAACAGACATACAAACTAAAGAATTACAAAA
ACAAATTACAAAAATTCAAAATTTTCGGGTTTATTACAGGGACAGCAGAGATCCACTTTGGCCGCGGCTC
GAGGGGGTTGGGGTTGCGCCTTTTCCAAGGCAGCCCTGGGTTTGCGCAGGGACGCGGCTGCTCTGGGCGT
GGTTCCGGGAAACGCAGCGGCGCCGACCCTGGGTCTCGCACATTCTTCACGTCCGTTCGCAGCGTCACCC
GGATCTTCGCCGCTACCCTTGTGGGCCCCCCGGCGACGCTTCCTGCTCCGCCCCTAAGTCGGGAAGGTTC
CTTGCGGTTCGCGGCGTGCCGGACGTGACAAACGGAAGCCGCACGTCTCACTAGTACCCTCGCAGACGGA
CAGCGCCAGGGAGCAATGGCAGCGCGCCGACCGCGATGGGCTGTGGCCAATAGCGGCTGCTCAGCAGGGC
GCGCCGAGAGCAGCGGCCGGGAAGGGGCGGTGCGGGAGGCGGGGTGTGGGGCGGTAGTGTGGGCCCTGTT
CCTGCCCGCGCGGTGTTCCGCATTCTGCAAGCCTCCGGAGCGCACGTCGGCAGTCGGCTCCCTCGTTGAC
CGAATCACCGACCTCTCTCCCCAGGGGGATCCACCGGAGCTTACCATGACCGAGTACAAGCCCACGGTGC
GCCTCGCCACCCGCGACGACGTCCCCAGGGCCGTACGCACCCTCGCCGCCGCGTTCGCCGACTACCCCGC
CACGCGCCACACCGTCGATCCGGACCGCCACATCGAGCGGGTCACCGAGCTGCAAGAACTCTTCCTCACG
CGCGTCGGGCTCGACATCGGCAAGGTGTGGGTCGCGGACGACGGCGCCGCGGTGGCGGTCTGGACCACGC
CGGAGAGCGTCGAAGCGGGGGCGGTGTTCGCCGAGATCGGCCCGCGCATGGCCGAGTTGAGCGGTTCCCG
GCTGGCCGCGCAGCAACAGATGGAAGGCCTCCTGGCGCCGCACCGGCCCAAGGAGCCCGCGTGGTTCCTG
GCCACCGTCGGCGTCTCGCCCGACCACCAGGGCAAGGGTCTGGGCAGCGCCGTCGTGCTCCCCGGAGTGG
AGGCGGCCGAGCGCGCCGGGGTGCCCGCCTTCCTGGAGACCTCCGCGCCCCGCAACCTCCCCTTCTACGA
GCGGCTCGGCTTCACCGTCACCGCCGACGTCGAGGTGCCCGAAGGACCGCGCACCTGGTGCATGACCCGC
AAGCCCGGTGCCTGACGCCCGCCCCACGACCCGCAGCGCCCGACCGAAAGGAGCGCACGACCCCATGCAT
CGGTACCTTTAAGACCAATGACTTACAAGGCAGCTGTAGATCTTAGCCACTTTTTAAAAGAAAAGGGGGG
ACTGGAAGGGCTAATTCACTCCCAACGAAGACAAGATCTGCTTTTTGCTTGTACTGGGTCTCTCTGGTTA
GACCAGATCTGAGCCTGGGAGCTCTCTGGCTAACTAGGGAACCCACTGCTTAAGCCTCAATAAAGCTTGC
CTTGAGTGCTTCAAGTAGTGTGTGCCCGTCTGTTGTGTGACTCTGGTAACTAGAGATCCCTCAGACCCTT
TTAGTCAGTGTGGAAAATCTCTAGCAGTAGTAGTTCATGTCATCTTATTATTCAGTATTTATAACTTGCA
AAGAAATGAATATCAGAGAGTGAGAGGAACTTGTTTATTGCAGCTTATAATGGTTACAAATAAAGCAATA
GCATCACAAATTTCACAAATAAAGCATTTTTTTCACTGCATTCTAGTTGTGGTTTGTCCAAACTCATCAA
TGTATCTTATCATGTCTGGCTCTAGCTATCCCGCCCCTAACTCCGCCCATCCCGCCCCTAACTCCGCCCA
GTTCCGCCCATTCTCCGCCCCATGGCTGACTAATTTTTTTTATTTATGCAGAGGCCGAGGCCGCCTCGGC
CTCTGAGCTATTCCAGAAGTAGTGAGGAGGCTTTTTTGGAGGCCTAGGGACGTACCCAATTCGCCCTATA
GTGAGTCGTATTACGCGCGCTCACTGGCCGTCGTTTTACAACGTCGTGACTGGGAAAACCCTGGCGTTAC
CCAACTTAATCGCCTTGCAGCACATCCCCCTTTCGCCAGCTGGCGTAATAGCGAAGAGGCCCGCACCGAT
CGCCCTTCCCAACAGTTGCGCAGCCTGAATGGCGAATGGG
[124 nt withheld, positions 4031-4154]
C
[91 nt withheld, positions 4156-4246]
A
[49 nt withheld, positions 4248-4296]
CCTTTGACGTTGGAGTCCACGTTCTTT
[37 nt withheld, positions 4324-4360]
ACCCTATCTCGGTCTATTCTTTTGATTTATAAGGGATTTTGCCGATTTCGGCCTATTGGTTAAAAAATGA
GCTGATTTAACAAAAATTTAACGCGAATTTTAACAAAATATTAACGCTTACAATTTAGGTGGCACTTTTC
GGGGAAATGTGCGCGGAACCCCTATTTGTTTATTTTTCTAAATACATTCAAATATGTATCCGCTCATGAG
ACAATAACCCTGATAAATGCTTCAATAATATTGAAAAAGGAAGAGTATGAGTATTCAACATTTCCGTGTC
GCCCTTATTCCCTTTTTTGCGGCATTTTGCCTTCCTGTTTTTGCTCACCCAGAAACGCTGGTGAAAGTAA
AAGATGCTGAAGATCAGTTGGGTGCACGAGTGGGTTACATCGAACTGGATCTCAACAGCGGTAAGATCCT
TGAGAGTTTTCGCCCCGAAGAACGTTTTCCAATGATGAGCACTTTTAAAGTTCTGCTATGTGGCGCGGTA
TTATCCCGTATTGACGCCGGGCAAGAGCAACTCGGTCGCCGCATACACTATTCTCAGAATGACTTGGTTG
AGTACTCACCAGTCACAGAAAAGCATCTTACGGATGGCATGACAGTAAGAGAATTATGCAGTGCTGCCAT
AACCATGAGTGATAACACTGCGGCCAACTTACTTCTGACAACGATCGGAGGACCGAAGGAGCTAACCGCT
TTTTTGCACAACATGGGGGATCATGTAACTCGCCTTGATCGTTGGGAACCGGAGCTGAATGAAGCCATAC
CAAACGACGAGCGTGACACCACGATGCCTGTAGCAATGGCAACAACGTTGCGCAAACTATTAACTGGCGA
ACTACTTACTCTAGCTTCCCGGCAACAATTAATAGACTGGATGGAGGCGGATAAAGTTGCAGGACCACTT
CTGCGCTCGGCCCTTCCGGCTGGCTGGTTTATTGCTGATAAATCTGGAGCCGGTGAGCGTGGGTCTCGCG
GTATCATTGCAGCACTGGGGCCAGATGGTAAGCCCTCCCGTATCGTAGTTATCTACACGACGGGGAGTCA
GGCAACTATGGATGAACGAAATAGACAGATCGCTGAGATAGGTGCCTCACTGATTAAGCATTGGTAACTG
TCAGACCAAGTTTACTCATATATACTTTAGATTGATTTAAAACTTCATTTTTAATTTAAAAGGATCTAGG
TGAAGATCCTTTTTGATAATCTCATGACCAAAATCCCTTAACGTGAGTTTTCGTTCCACTGAGCGTCAGA
CCCCGTAGAAAAGATCAAAGGATCTTCTTGAGATCCTTTTTTTCTGCGCGTAATCTGCTGCTTGCAAACA
AAAAAACCACCGCTACCAGCGGTGGTTTGTTTGCCGGATCAAGAGCTACCAACTCTTTTTCCGAAGGTAA
CTGGCTTCAGCAGAGCGCAGATACCAAATACTGTTCTTCTAGTGTAGCCGTAGTTAGGCCACCACTTCAA
GAACTCTGTAGCACCGCCTACATACCTCGCTCTGCTAATCCTGTTACCAGTGGCTGCTGCCAGTGGCGAT
AAGTCGTGTCTTACCGGGTTGGACTCAAGACGATAGTTACCGGATAAGGCGCAGCGGTCGGGCTGAACGG
GGGGTTCGTGCACACAGCCCAGCTTGGAGCGAACGACCTACACCGAACTGAGATACCTACAGCGTGAGCT
ATGAGAAAGCGCCACGCTTCCCGAAGGGAGAAAGGCGGACAGGTATCCGGTAAGCGGCAGGGTCGGAACA
GGAGAGCGCACGAGGGAGCTTCCAGGGGGAAACGCCTGGTATCTTTATAGTCCTGTCGGGTTTCGCCACC
TCTGACTTGAGCGTCGATTTTTGTGATGCTCGTCAGGGGGGCGGAGCCTATGGAAAAACGCCAGCAACGC
GGCCTTTTTACGGTTCCTGGCCTTTTGCTGGCCTTTTGCTCACATGTTCTTTCCTGCGTTATCCCCTGAT
TCTGTGGATAACCGTATTACCGCCTTTGAGTGAGCTGATACCGCTCGCCGCAGCCGAACGACCGAGCGCA
GCGAGTCAGTGAGCGAGGAAGCGGAAGAGCGCCCAATACGCAAACCGCCTCTCCCCGCGCGTTGGCCGAT
TCATTAATGCAGCTGGCACGACAGGTTTCCCGACTGGAAAGCGGGCAGTGAGCGCAACGCAATTAATGTG
AGTTAGCTCACTCATTAGGCACCCCAGGCTTTACACTTTATGCTTCCGGCTCGTATGTTGTGTGGAATTG
TGAGCGGATAACAATTTCACACAGGAAACAGCTATGACCATGATTACGCCAAGCGCGCAATTAACCCTCA
CTAAAGGGAACAAAAGCTGGAGCTGCAAGCTTAATGTAGTCTTATGCAATACTCTTGTAGTCTTGCAACA
TGGTAACGATGAGTTAGCAACATGCCTTACAAGGAGAGAAAAAGCACCGTGCATGCCGATTGGTGGAAGT
AAGGTGGTACGATCGTGCCTTATTAGGAAGGCAACAGACGGGTCTGACATGGATTGGACGAACCACTGAA
TTGCCGCATTGCAGAGATATTGTATTTAAGTGCCTAGCTCGATACATAAACGGGTCTCTCTGGTTAGACC
AGATCTGAGCCTGGGAGCTCTCTGGCTAACTAGGGAACCCACTGCTTAAGCCTCAATAAAGCTTGCCTTG
AGTGCTTCAAGTAGTGTGTGCCCGTCTGTTGTGTGACTCTGGTAACTAGAGATCCCTCAGACCCTTTTAG
TCAGTGTGGAAAATCTCTAGCAGTGGCGCCCGAACAGGGACTTGAAAGCGAAAGGGAAACCAGAGGAGCT
CTCTCGACGCAGGACTCGGCTTGCTGAAGCGCGCACGGCAAGAGGCGAGGGGCGGCGACTGGTGAGTACG
CCAAAAATTTTGACTAGCGGAGGCTAGAAGGAGAGAGATGGGTGCGAGAGCGTCAGTATTAAGCGGGGGA
GAATTAGATCGCGATGGGAAAAAATTCGGTTAAGGCCAGGGGGAAAGAAAAAATATAAATTAAAACATAT
AGTATGGGCAAGCAGGGAGCTAGAACGATTCGCAGTTAATCCTGGCCTGTTAGAAACATCAGAAGGCTGT
AGACAAATACTGGGACAGCTACAACCATCCCTTCAGACAGGATCAGAAGAACTTAGATCATTATATAATA
CAGTAGCAACCCTCTATTGTGTGCATCAAAGGATAGAGATAAAAGACACCAAGGAAGCTTTAGACAAGAT
AGAGGAAGAGCAAAACAAAAGTAAGACCACCGCACAGCAAGCGGCCGCTGATCTTCAGACCTGGAGGAGG
AGATATGAGGGACAATTGGAGAAGTGAATTATATAAATATAAAGTAGTAAAAATTGAACCATTAGGAGTA
GCACCCACCAAGGCAAAGAGAAGAGTGGTGCAGAGAGAAAAAAGAGCAGTGGGAATAGGAGCTTTGTTCC
TTGGGTTCTTGGGAGCAGCAGGAAGCACTATGGGCGCAGCGTCAATGACGCTGACGGTACAGGCCAGACA
ATTATTGTCTGGTATAGTGCAGCAGCAGAACAATTTGCTGAGGGCTATTGAGGCGCAACAGCATCTGTTG
CAACTCACAGTCTGGGGCATCAAGCAGCTCCAGGCAAGAATCCTGGCTGTGGAAAGATACCTAAAGGATC
AACAGCTCCTGGGGATTTGGGGTTGCTCTGGAAAACTCATTTGCACCACTGCTGTGCCTTGGAATGCTAG
TTGGAGTAATAAATCTCTGGAACAGATTTGGAATCACACGACCTGGATGGAGTGGGACAGAGAAATTAAC
AATTACACAAGCTTAATACACTCCTTAATTGAAGAATCGCAAAACCAGCAAGAAAAGAATGAACAAGAAT
TATTGGAATTAGATAAATGGGCAAGTTTGTGGAATTGGTTTAACATAACAAATTGGCTGTGGTATATAAA
ATTATTCATAATGATAGTAGGAGGCTTGGTAGGTTTAAGAATAGTTTTTGCTGTACTTTCTATAGTGAAT
AGAGTTAGGCAGGGATATTCACCATTATCGTTTCAGACCCACCTCCCAACCCCGAGGGGACCCGACAGGC
CCGAAGGAATAGAAGAAGAAGGTGGAGAGAGAGACAGAGACAGATCCATTCGATTAGTGAACGGATCTCG
ACGGTATCGATCACGAGACTAGCCTCGAGCGGCCGCCCCCTTCACCGAGGGCCTATTTCCCATGAT
Features (pLannotate 1.2.2; 32 found; start..end, strand, type, name):
    155..289     +  enhancer       CMV enhancer (fragment): human cytomegalovirus immediate early enhancer; contains an 18-bp deletion relative to the standard CMV enhancer
    290..493     +  promoter       CMV promoter: human cytomegalovirus (CMV) immediate early promoter
    538..1254    +  CDS            EGFP: EGFP is a basic (constitutively fluorescent) green fluorescent protein published in 1996, derived from Aequorea victoria. It is reported to be a rapidly-maturing weak dimer with moderate acid sensitivity.
   1255..1273    +  misc_feature   MCS (fragment): multiple cloning site
   1276..1623    +  CDS            GRAMD1B (fragment): ASTRB_HUMAN - Also known as KIAA1201. Experimental evidence at protein level: Swiss-Prot protein existence level 1. Cholesterol transporter that mediates non-vesicular transport of cholesterol from the plasma membrane (PM) to the endoplasmic reticulum (ER) (By similarity). Contains unique domains for binding cholesterol and the PM, thereby serving as a molecular bridge for the transfer of cholesterol from the PM to the ER (By similarity). Plays a crucial role in cholesterol homeostasis in the adrenal gland and has the unique ability to localize to the PM based on the level of membrane choleste
   1627..1652    +  misc_feature   MCS (fragment): multiple cloning site
   1664..1748    +  CDS            large T antigen (fragment): large T antigen from SV40 (simian virus 40)
   1798..1915    +  misc_feature   cPPT/CTS: central polypurine tract and central termination sequence of HIV-1
   1964..2474    +  promoter       hPGK promoter: human phosphoglycerate kinase 1 promoter
   2496..3095    +  CDS            PuroR: puromycin N-acetyltransferase; pac from Streptomyces alboniger; confers resistance to puromycin
   3138..3221    +  CDS            nef (fragment): NEF_HV1Z2 - Experimental evidence at protein level: Swiss-Prot protein existence level 1. Extracellular Nef protein targets CD4(+) T-lymphocytes for apoptosis by interacting with CXCR4 surface receptors. From Human immunodeficiency virus type 1 group M subtype D (isolate Z2/CDC-Z34) (HIV-1).
   3223..3456    +  LTR            3' LTR (ΔU3): self-inactivating 3' long terminal repeat (LTR) from HIV-1
   3528..3649    +  polyA_signal   SV40 poly(A) signal: SV40 polyadenylation signal
   3689..3824    +  rep_origin     SV40 ori: SV40 origin of replication
   3845..3863    -  promoter       T7 promoter: promoter for bacteriophage T7 RNA polymerase
   3871..4026    +  CDS            lacZα (fragment): LacZα fragment of β-galactosidase; lacZ fragment
   4031..4459    +  rep_origin     f1 ori (sequence partly withheld): f1 bacteriophage origin of replication; arrow indicates direction of (+) strand synthesis
   4512..4616    +  promoter       AmpR promoter: bla
   4617..5477    +  CDS            AmpR: β-lactamase; bla; confers resistance to ampicillin, carbenicillin, and related antibiotics
   5648..6236    +  rep_origin     ori: high-copy-number ColE1/pMB1/pBR322/pUC origin of replication
   6419..6511    +  CDS            lacI (fragment): lac repressor; lacI; The lac repressor binds to the lac operator to inhibit transcription in E. coli. This inhibition can be relieved by adding lactose or isopropyl-β-D-thiogalactopyranoside (IPTG).
   6524..6545    +  protein_bind   CAP binding site: CAP binding activates transcription in the presence of cAMP. E. coli catabolite activator protein
   6560..6590    +  promoter       lac promoter: promoter for the E. coli lac operon
   6598..6614    +  protein_bind   lac operator: The lac repressor binds to the lac operator to inhibit transcription in E. coli. This inhibition can be relieved by adding lactose or isopropyl-β-D-thiogalactopyranoside (IPTG). lac repressor encoded by lacI
   6659..6677    +  promoter       T3 promoter: promoter for bacteriophage T3 RNA polymerase
   6705..6931    +  promoter       RSV promoter: Rous sarcoma virus enhancer/promoter
   6932..7112    +  LTR            5' LTR (truncated): truncated 5' long terminal repeat (LTR) from HIV-1
   7159..7284    +  misc_feature   HIV-1 Ψ: packaging signal of human immunodeficiency virus type 1
   7268..7631    +  CDS            HIV-1 gag (fragment): gag protein from human immunodeficiency virus 1; gag
   7777..8010    +  misc_feature   RRE: The Rev response element (RRE) of HIV-1 allows for Rev-dependent mRNA export from the nucleus to the cytoplasm.
   8387..8487    +  CDS            Rev (fragment): human immunodeficiency virus 1 (HIV-1) Rev protein; rev; enhances nuclear export of unspliced and incompletely spliced viral mRNAs
   8537..164     +  promoter       U6 promoter (fragment) (across the origin): RNA polymerase III promoter for human U6 snRNA
