[The description below was written by a language model from this plasmid's Addgene catalogue record and pLannotate feature annotations shown in this document.]
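Description:
pLJM1-EGFP-GRAM1b is an 8,556 bp lentiviral transfer plasmid built on the pLJM1 backbone for expressing a fluorescent GRAM-domain probe in mammalian cells. In bacteria it is maintained through a high-copy ColE1/pUC-type origin and selected with ampicillin via the β-lactamase gene. An f1 origin, an SV40 origin and leftover lac, T3 and T7 elements from the parental cloning vector are also annotated.

The viral portion has a third-generation, self-inactivating layout. An RSV promoter drives a truncated HIV-1 5' LTR, followed by the Ψ packaging signal with a partial gag sequence, the Rev response element for Rev-dependent export of the genomic RNA, and a ΔU3 3' LTR followed by an SV40 polyadenylation signal. Between the LTRs, a CMV enhancer/promoter (the enhancer is annotated only as a fragment) drives EGFP fused at the N terminus of the GRAM domain of human GRAMD1b (Aster-B). The annotated GRAMD1B segment is a fragment of the coding sequence, consistent with expression of the isolated domain rather than the full cholesterol transporter. The EGFP-GRAM1b PCR product was inserted between NheI and EcoRI using an MfeI-compatible end, which destroyed the EcoRI site. Downstream, a cPPT/CTS element sits ahead of a human PGK promoter driving puromycin N-acetyltransferase, allowing selection of transduced cells. A short remnant of a U6 promoter lies just upstream of the CMV enhancer.

The record links the construct to work on visualizing accessible cholesterol with a GRAM domain-based biosensor. Its expected use is therefore stable or transient expression of EGFP-GRAM1b as a live-cell imaging reporter.
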