Addgene plasmid #211702: pLJM1-EGFP-GRAM1b
Purpose: Lentiviral expression of EGFP-tagged GRAM domain of GRAMD1b (pLJM1-EGFP-GRAM1b)
Depositing lab: Yasunori Saheki. Depositing organization: Nanyang Technological University. Publication: Visualization of accessible cholesterol using a GRAM domain-based biosensor. Koh DHZ, Naito T, Na M, Yeap YJ, Rozario P, Zhong FL, Lim KL, Saheki Y. Nat Commun. 2023 Oct 25;14(1):6773. doi: 10.1038/s41467-023-42498-7. PubMed 37880244.
Backbone
  Vector backbone: pLJM1
  Total vector size (bp): 8556
  Modifications to backbone: The PCR product of EGFP-GRAM1b was digested with NheI and MfeI, and then inserted between NheI and EcoRI sites, resulting in the loss of the EcoRI site.
  Vector type: Mammalian Expression, Lentiviral
  Selectable markers: Puromycin
Growth in bacteria
  Bacterial resistance: Ampicillin, 100 μg/mL
  Growth temperature: 37°C
  Growth strain: NEB Stable
  Growth instructions: NEB® Turbo Competent E. coli can also be used.
  Copy number: High Copy
Gene/Insert
  Gene/Insert name: EGFP-tagged GRAM domain of GRAMD1b/Aster-B (alt name: EGFP-GRAM1b)
  Species: H. sapiens (human)
  Insert size (bp): 1241
  GenBank ID: NM_020716.4
  Entrez Gene: GRAMD1B (a.k.a. LINC01059)
  Promoter: CMV
  Tag / fusion protein: EGFP (N terminal on insert)
  Cloning method: Restriction Enzyme; 5′ cloning site NheI (not destroyed); 3′ cloning site EcoRI (destroyed during cloning)
  Sequencing primers: 5′ CMV Forward
Terms and licenses: Academic/Nonprofit Terms; Industry Terms: Not Available to Industry
How to cite: pLJM1-EGFP-GRAM1b was a gift from Yasunori Saheki (Addgene plasmid # 211702 ; http://n2t.net/addgene:211702 ; RRID:Addgene_211702)
